Addgene plasmid #200261: pAAV-U6/sgClta-sfGFP-Clta
Purpose: U6 promoter expressing sgClta. Clta homology arms, sfGFP knock-in.
Depositing lab: Justin Eyquem. Depositing organization: University of California, San Francisco (UCSF). Publication: An evolved AAV variant enables efficient genetic engineering of murine T cells. Nyberg WA, Ark J, To A, Clouden S, Reeder G, Muldoon JJ, Chung JY, Xie WH, Allain V, Steinhart Z, Chang C, Talbot A, Kim S, Rosales A, Havlik LP, Pimentel H, Asokan A, Eyquem J. Cell. 2023 Jan 19;186(2):446-460.e19. doi: 10.1016/j.cell.2022.12.022. Epub 2023 Jan 12. PubMed 36638795.
Backbone
  Vector backbone: ssAAV
  Vector type: AAV
Growth in bacteria
  Bacterial resistance: Ampicillin, 100 μg/mL
  Growth temperature: 30°C
  Growth strain: NEB Stable
  Copy number: High Copy
Gene/Insert
  Gene/Insert name: sfGFP flanked by homology arms targeting Clta, additional U6 promoter expressing sgClta
  Species: M. musculus (mouse)
Terms and licenses: Academic/Nonprofit Terms; Industry Terms: Not Available to Industry
How to cite: pAAV-U6/sgClta-sfGFP-Clta was a gift from Justin Eyquem (Addgene plasmid # 200261 ; http://n2t.net/addgene:200261 ; RRID:Addgene_200261)
