[The description below was written by a language model from this plasmid's Addgene catalogue record and pLannotate feature annotations shown in this document.]
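Description:
pAAV-U6/sgClta-sfGFP-Clta is a single-stranded AAV transfer plasmid (about 4.7 kb) that combines a CRISPR guide RNA cassette with a homology-directed repair template for tagging the mouse clathrin light chain A gene (Clta) with superfolder GFP. The bacterial backbone carries a high-copy ColE1/pUC-type origin, an ampicillin resistance gene under its own bla promoter, and an f1 phage origin. Small rop and bom fragments are annotated as pBR322-derived remnants. The payload is bounded by AAV2 inverted terminal repeats, which direct replication and packaging of the intervening DNA into AAV particles. One ITR is annotated in full, while the other is detected only as short fragments. This may reflect limits of sequencing or annotation across the repeat rather than a real truncation.

Between the ITRs, a human U6 RNA polymerase III promoter drives a guide RNA built on the Streptococcus pyogenes Cas9 scaffold, with a spacer targeting Clta. Cas9 itself is not encoded and must be supplied separately. Downstream lies the sfGFP coding sequence flanked by Clta homology arms. The region just after sfGFP matches clathrin light chain A coding sequence; the annotation tool labels it by its human homologue, although the record gives the species as mouse. This layout suggests an in-frame fusion of sfGFP to the start of the Clta coding sequence. No exogenous promoter is annotated upstream of sfGFP, so fluorescence should depend on correct integration at the endogenous locus. The construct therefore serves as a readout of knock-in efficiency, and the associated work concerns AAV-mediated genetic engineering of murine T cells.
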