Features (pLannotate 1.2.2; 14 found; start..end, strand, type, name):
     38..178     -  repeat_region  AAV2 ITR: inverted terminal repeat of adeno-associated virus serotype 2 inverted
    226..466     +  promoter       U6 promoter: RNA polymerase III promoter for human U6 snRNA
    496..571     +  misc_RNA       gRNA scaffold: guide RNA scaffold for the Streptococcus pyogenes CRISPR/Cas9 system
    980..1666    +  CDS            Superfolder GFP: Superfolder GFP is a basic (constitutively fluorescent) green fluorescent protein published in 2005, derived from Aequorea victoria. It is reported to be a very rapidly-maturing weak dimer.
   1688..1897    +  CDS            CLTA (fragment): CLCA_HUMAN - Experimental evidence at protein level: Swiss-Prot protein existence level 1. Clathrin is the major protein of the polyhedral coat of coated pits and vesicles. Acts as component of the TACC3/ch- TOG/clathrin complex proposed to contribute to stabilization of kinetochore fibers of the mitotic spindle by acting as inter- microtubule bridge (PubMed:15858577, PubMed:21297582). From Homo sapiens (Human).
   2040..2067    -  repeat_region  AAV2 ITR (fragment): inverted terminal repeat of adeno-associated virus serotype 2 inverted
   2096..2123    -  repeat_region  AAV2 ITR (fragment): inverted terminal repeat of adeno-associated virus serotype 2 inverted
   2196..2784    -  rep_origin     ori: high-copy-number ColE1/pMB1/pBR322/pUC origin of replication
   2955..3815    -  CDS            AmpR: β-lactamase; bla; confers resistance to ampicillin, carbenicillin, and related antibiotics
   3816..3920    -  promoter       AmpR promoter: bla
   4015..4050    +  CDS            rop (fragment): Rop protein, which maintains plasmids at low copy number; rop
   4152..4201    +  misc_feature   bom (fragment): basis of mobility region from pBR322
   4202..4657    -  rep_origin     f1 ori (sequence partly withheld): f1 bacteriophage origin of replication; arrow indicates direction of (+) strand synthesis
   4676..33      +  misc_feature   bom (fragment) (across the origin): basis of mobility region from pBR322
>Addgene plasmid #200261 | pAAV-U6/sgClta-sfGFP-Clta | addgene full sequence | sequence record 417139 | Addgene NGS Result
CACAGATGCGTAAGGAGAAAATACCGCATCAGGCGCCCCTGCAGGCAGCTGCGCGCTCGCTCGCTCACTG
AGGCCGCCCGGGCAAAGCCCGGGCGTCGGGCGACCTTTGGTCGCCCGGCCTCAGTGAGCGAGCGAGCGCG
CAGAGAGGGAGTGGCCAACTCCATCACTAGGGGTTCCTGCGGCCGCTCGGTCCGCTAGAGATCTCCAACC
CCGAGGGGACCCAGAGAGGGCCTATTTCCCATGATTCCTTCATATTTGCATATACGATACAAGGCTGTTA
GAGAGATAATTAGAATTAATTTGACTGTAAACACAAAGATATTAGTACAAAATACGTGACGTAGAAAGTA
ATAATTTCTTGGGTAGTTTGCAGTTTTAAAATTATGTTTTAAAATGGACTATCATATGCTTACCGTAACT
TGAAAGTATTTCGATTTCTTGGCTTTATATATCTTGTGGAAAGGACGAAACACCGATGGCCGAGTTGGAT
CCATTGTTTTAGAGCTAGAAATAGCAAGTTAAAATAAGGCTAGTCCGTTATCAACTTGAAAAAGTGGCAC
CGAGTCGGTGCTTTTTTAAGCTTGGCGTAACTAGATGTCGACCTAGCAAATGGCTGTTCCTGATCACTCC
AGCTCCCGATGCTCGGCGACTCCCAGCTTCCCCTAGGGTGGCACTTCCGCTGGCTCTTCCTTCTGCTCCC
AGTCACGAGTTGTCCCCAGGGCTCCTCCCCTTTGCCAGCTGATTGGGCAGCTCCCGTCTTCTGATTGGCT
GTTCTTTTTGTGGCTCACCAACCCAACCGGATATAGAAGCAGGGTTTCCGCTTCCACCTTCTCCCTCTTC
TCGCTCGTCCTCCGGTAGCAGCCGCCAGCACAGTGTCGGCTGCTGGGCGGGGTGTCGGCGGATCGGTCGG
TTGGTTTCGGCTTCGGCGTCTCTGCGGTTGAGTTGGGCTGTCATGGCCGGATCGGGTGGGACTAGTGGCA
GCAAGGGCGAGGAGCTGTTCACCGGGGTGGTGCCCATCCTGGTCGAGCTGGACGGCGACGTAAACGGCCA
CAAGTTCAGCGTGCGCGGCGAGGGCGAGGGCGATGCCACCAACGGCAAGCTGACCCTGAAGTTCATCTGC
ACCACCGGCAAGCTGCCCGTGCCCTGGCCCACCCTCGTGACCACCCTGACCTACGGCGTGCAGTGCTTCA
GCCGCTACCCCGACCACATGAAGCGCCACGACTTCTTCAAGTCCGCCATGCCCGAAGGCTACGTCCAGGA
GCGCACCATCAGCTTCAAGGACGACGGCACCTACAAGACCCGCGCCGAGGTGAAGTTCGAGGGCGACACC
CTGGTGAACCGCATCGAGCTGAAGGGCATCGACTTCAAGGAGGACGGCAACATCCTGGGGCACAAGCTGG
AGTACAACTTCAACAGCCACAACGTCTATATCACCGCCGACAAGCAGAAGAACGGCATCAAGGCCAACTT
CAAGATCCGCCACAACGTGGAGGACGGCAGCGTGCAGCTCGCCGACCACTACCAGCAGAACACCCCCATC
GGCGACGGCCCCGTGCTGCTGCCCGACAACCACTACCTGAGCACCCAGTCCGTGCTGAGCAAAGACCCCA
ACGAGAAGCGCGATCACATGGTCCTGCTGGAGTTCGTGACCGCCGCCGGGATCACTGGAACCGGTGCTGG
AAGTGGTGAGTTGGATCCATTCGGCGCTCCCGCCGGTGCGCCCGGTGGCCCCGCTCTAGGAAACGGGGTG
GCGGGCGCCGGCGAAGAAGACCCGGCCGCGGCCTTCTTGGCGCAGCAAGAGAGTGAGATTGCGGGCATCG
AGAACGATGAGGCCTTCGCCATCCTGGACGGCGGCGCCCCCGGGCCGCAGCCACACGGCGAGCCGCCGGG
AGGTCCGGGTGAGAGGGCAGCGGCGTTCGGGCGGGAGGACTTGTGGGCACACTCGGGTCGGTGCTCTTAC
GCGGAACTTGGGCTTCTGGCTGAAGCTTTAACGCGTGCGGCCGCAGGAACCCCTAGTGATGGAGTTGGCC
ACTCCCTCTCTGCGCGCTCGCTCGCTCACTGAGGCCGGGCGACCAAAGGTCGCCCGACGCCCGGGCGGCC
TCAGTGAGCGAGCGAGCGCGCAGCTGCCTGCAGGACATGTGAGCAAAAGGCCAGCAAAAGGCCAGGAACC
GTAAAAAGGCCGCGTTGCTGGCGTTTTTCCATAGGCTCCGCCCCCCTGACGAGCATCACAAAAATCGACG
CTCAAGTCAGAGGTGGCGAAACCCGACAGGACTATAAAGATACCAGGCGTTTCCCCCTGGAAGCTCCCTC
GTGCGCTCTCCTGTTCCGACCCTGCCGCTTACCGGATACCTGTCCGCCTTTCTCCCTTCGGGAAGCGTGG
CGCTTTCTCATAGCTCACGCTGTAGGTATCTCAGTTCGGTGTAGGTCGTTCGCTCCAAGCTGGGCTGTGT
GCACGAACCCCCCGTTCAGCCCGACCGCTGCGCCTTATCCGGTAACTATCGTCTTGAGTCCAACCCGGTA
AGACACGACTTATCGCCACTGGCAGCAGCCACTGGTAACAGGATTAGCAGAGCGAGGTATGTAGGCGGTG
CTACAGAGTTCTTGAAGTGGTGGCCTAACTACGGCTACACTAGAAGAACAGTATTTGGTATCTGCGCTCT
GCTGAAGCCAGTTACCTTCGGAAAAAGAGTTGGTAGCTCTTGATCCGGCAAACAAACCACCGCTGGTAGC
GGTGGTTTTTTTGTTTGCAAGCAGCAGATTACGCGCAGAAAAAAAGGATCTCAAGAAGATCCTTTGATCT
TTTCTACGGGGTCTGACGCTCAGTGGAACGAAAACTCACGTTAAGGGATTTTGGTCATGAGATTATCAAA
AAGGATCTTCACCTAGATCCTTTTAAATTAAAAATGAAGTTTTAAATCAATCTAAAGTATATATGAGTAA
ACTTGGTCTGACAGTTACCAATGCTTAATCAGTGAGGCACCTATCTCAGCGATCTGTCTATTTCGTTCAT
CCATAGTTGCCTGACTCCCCGTCGTGTAGATAACTACGATACGGGAGGGCTTACCATCTGGCCCCAGTGC
TGCAATGATACCGCGAGACCCACGCTCACCGGCTCCAGATTTATCAGCAATAAACCAGCCAGCCGGAAGG
GCCGAGCGCAGAAGTGGTCCTGCAACTTTATCCGCCTCCATCCAGTCTATTAATTGTTGCCGGGAAGCTA
GAGTAAGTAGTTCGCCAGTTAATAGTTTGCGCAACGTTGTTGCCATTGCTACAGGCATCGTGGTGTCACG
CTCGTCGTTTGGTATGGCTTCATTCAGCTCCGGTTCCCAACGATCAAGGCGAGTTACATGATCCCCCATG
TTGTGCAAAAAAGCGGTTAGCTCCTTCGGTCCTCCGATCGTTGTCAGAAGTAAGTTGGCCGCAGTGTTAT
CACTCATGGTTATGGCAGCACTGCATAATTCTCTTACTGTCATGCCATCCGTAAGATGCTTTTCTGTGAC
TGGTGAGTACTCAACCAAGTCATTCTGAGAATAGTGTATGCGGCGACCGAGTTGCTCTTGCCCGGCGTCA
ATACGGGATAATACCGCGCCACATAGCAGAACTTTAAAAGTGCTCATCATTGGAAAACGTTCTTCGGGGC
GAAAACTCTCAAGGATCTTACCGCTGTTGAGATCCAGTTCGATGTAACCCACTCGTGCACCCAACTGATC
TTCAGCATCTTTTACTTTCACCAGCGTTTCTGGGTGAGCAAAAACAGGAAGGCAAAATGCCGCAAAAAAG
GGAATAAGGGCGACACGGAAATGTTGAATACTCATACTCTTCCTTTTTCAATATTATTGAAGCATTTATC
AGGGTTATTGTCTCATGAGCGGATACATATTTGAATGTATTTAGAAAAATAAACAAATAGGGGTTCCGCG
CACATTTCCCCGAAAAGTGCCACCTGACGTCTAAGAAACCATTATTATCATGACATTAACCTATAAAAAT
AGGCGTATCACGAGGCCCTTTCGTCTCGCGCGTTTCGGTGATGACGGTGAAAACCTCTGACACATGCAGC
TCCCGGAGACGGTCACAGCTTGTCTGTAAGCGGATGCCGGGAGCAGACAAGCCCGTCAGGGCGCGTCAGC
GGGTGTTGGCGGGTGTCGGGGCTGGCTTAACTATGCGGCATCAGAGCAGATTGTACTGAGAGTGCACCAT
AAAATTGTAAACGTTAATATTTTGTTAAAATTCGCGTTAAATTTTTGTTAAATCAGCTCATTTTTTAACC
AATAGACCGAAATCGGCAAAATCCCTTATAAATCAAAAGAATAGCCCGAGATAGAGT
[37 nt withheld, positions 4328-4364]
AAAGAACGTGGACTCCAACGTCAAAGG
[141 nt withheld, positions 4392-4532]
G
[46 nt withheld, positions 4534-4579]
A
[95 nt withheld, positions 4581-4675]
TATGCGGTGTGAAATACCG
